Addgene plasmid #137708: pEGFP-N1-GRASP55
Purpose: Eukaryotic expression of rat GRASP55 full-length
Depositing lab: Yanzhuang Wang. Depositing organization: University of Michigan.
Backbone
  Vector backbone: pEGFP-N1
  Vector type: Mammalian Expression
Growth in bacteria
  Bacterial resistance: Kanamycin, 50 μg/mL
  Growth temperature: 37°C
  Growth strain: DH5alpha
  Copy number: High Copy
Gene/Insert
  Gene/Insert name: GRASP55
  Species: R. norvegicus (rat)
  Tag / fusion protein: EGFP (C terminal on backbone)
  Cloning method: Restriction Enzyme; 5′ cloning site XhoI (not destroyed); 3′ cloning site HindIII (not destroyed)
  Sequencing primers: 5′ Unknown
Terms and licenses: Academic/Nonprofit Terms; Industry Terms: Not Available to Industry
How to cite: pEGFP-N1-GRASP55 was a gift from Yanzhuang Wang (Addgene plasmid # 137708 ; http://n2t.net/addgene:137708 ; RRID:Addgene_137708)
