[The description below was written by a language model from this plasmid's Addgene catalogue record and pLannotate feature annotations shown in this document.]
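Description:
pEGFP-N1-GRASP55 is a mammalian expression plasmid built on the pEGFP-N1 backbone that encodes full-length rat GRASP55 (gene Gorasp2) fused at its C terminus to EGFP. The 6,148-nt full sequence record shows the GRASP55 coding region, cloned between the XhoI and HindIII sites of the multiple cloning site (both sites retained), placed downstream of the human cytomegalovirus immediate early enhancer and promoter. A short stretch of residual polylinker joins it to the mammalian codon-optimized EGFP open reading frame, and the transcript is terminated by the SV40 polyadenylation signal. The result is strong constitutive expression of a GRASP55-EGFP fusion protein in transfected cells.

The plasmid is propagated in E. coli as a high-copy construct through its ColE1/pUC-type origin, and an f1 origin is also present, which allows single-stranded DNA production. Selection relies on a single Tn5 aminoglycoside phosphotransferase (NeoR/KanR) cassette driven by tandem promoters. A bacterial bla-type promoter gives kanamycin resistance in bacteria, while the SV40 enhancer/early promoter, paired with the HSV TK polyadenylation signal, permits G418 selection of stably transfected mammalian cells. The short large T antigen, ble and bGH poly(A) fragments in the annotation appear to be partial matches within backbone sequence rather than functional elements.

GRASP55 is a Golgi protein involved in assembly and stacking of Golgi cisternae and in reformation of Golgi stacks after mitotic breakdown. The record states the purpose only as eukaryotic expression of the full-length rat protein. The EGFP fusion would make the expressed protein visible by fluorescence, for example to follow its localization in cells.
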