Features (pLannotate 1.2.2; 16 found; start..end, strand, type, name):
     61..364     +  enhancer       CMV enhancer: human cytomegalovirus immediate early enhancer
    365..568     +  promoter       CMV promoter: human cytomegalovirus (CMV) immediate early promoter
    591..619     +  misc_feature   MCS (fragment): multiple cloning site
    675..2036    +  CDS            Gorasp2: GORS2_RAT - Experimental evidence at protein level: Swiss-Prot protein existence level 1. Plays a role in the assembly and membrane stacking of the Golgi cisternae, and in the process by which Golgi stacks reform after breakdown during mitosis and meiosis (PubMed:10487747, PubMed:23940043). May regulate the intracellular transport and presentation of a defined set of transmembrane proteins, such as transmembrane TGFA (By similarity). Required for normal acrosome formation during spermiogenesis and normal male fertility, probably by promoting colocalization of JAM2 and JAM3 at contact sites bet
   2037..2080    +  misc_feature   MCS (fragment): multiple cloning site
   2094..2813    +  CDS            EGFP: the original enhanced GFP (Yang et al., 1996) mammalian codon-optimized
   2830..2913    +  CDS            large T antigen (fragment): large T antigen from SV40 (simian virus 40)
   2936..3057    +  polyA_signal   SV40 poly(A) signal: SV40 polyadenylation signal
   3091..3519    -  rep_origin     f1 ori (sequence partly withheld): f1 bacteriophage origin of replication; arrow indicates direction of (+) strand synthesis
   3546..3650    +  promoter       AmpR promoter: bla
   3652..4009    +  promoter       SV40 promoter: SV40 enhancer and early promoter
   4044..4838    +  CDS            NeoR/KanR: aminoglycoside phosphotransferase from Tn5; aph(3')-II (or nptII); confers resistance to neomycin, kanamycin, and G418 (Geneticin®)
   4859..5011    +  CDS            ble (fragment): BLE_KLEPN - Experimental evidence at protein level: Swiss-Prot protein existence level 1. Binding protein with a strong affinity to the bleomycin family of antibiotics. Binds to CL990; an antimitotic-antibiotic compound. From Klebsiella pneumoniae.
   5070..5117    +  polyA_signal   HSV TK poly(A) signal: herpes simplex virus thymidine kinase polyadenylation signal (Cole and Stacy, 1985)
   5208..5224    -  polyA_signal   bGH poly(A) signal (fragment): bovine growth hormone polyadenylation signal
   5446..6034    +  rep_origin     ori: high-copy-number ColE1/pMB1/pBR322/pUC origin of replication
>Addgene plasmid #137708 | pEGFP-N1-GRASP55 | addgene full sequence | sequence record 273547 | Addgene NGS Result
TAGTTATTAATAGTAATCAATTACGGGGTCATTAGTTCATAGCCCATATATGGAGTTCCGCGTTACATAA
CTTACGGTAAATGGCCCGCCTGGCTGACCGCCCAACGACCCCCGCCCATTGACGTCAATAATGACGTATG
TTCCCATAGTAACGCCAATAGGGACTTTCCATTGACGTCAATGGGTGGAGTATTTACGGTAAACTGCCCA
CTTGGCAGTACATCAAGTGTATCATATGCCAAGTACGCCCCCTATTGACGTCAATGACGGTAAATGGCCC
GCCTGGCATTATGCCCAGTACATGACCTTATGGGACTTTCCTACTTGGCAGTACATCTACGTATTAGTCA
TCGCTATTACCATGGTGATGCGGTTTTGGCAGTACATCAATGGGCGTGGATAGCGGTTTGACTCACGGGG
ATTTCCAAGTCTCCACCCCATTGACGTCAATGGGAGTTTGTTTTGGCACCAAAATCAACGGGACTTTCCA
AAATGTCGTAACAACTCCGCCCCATTGACGCAAATGGGCGGTAGGCGTGTACGGTGGGAGGTCTATATAA
GCAGAGCTGGTTTAGTGAACCGTCAGATCCGCTAGCGCTACCGGACTCAGATCTCGAGCGGCCGCCACTG
TGCTGGATATCTGCAGAATTCCACCACACTGGACTAGTGGATCCATGGGCTCCTCGCAGAGCGTCGAGAT
CCCGGGCGGCGGCACAGAGGGCTACCACGTCCTGCGGGTACAGGAAAATTCCCCAGGACACAGAGCTGGA
CTGGAGCCTTTCTTTGACTTTATTGTTTCTATTAATGGTTCGAGATTAAATAAGGACAACGACACTCTGA
AGGACTTGCTGAAAGCCAACGTGGAGAAGCCTGTGAAGATGCTCATCTACAGCAGCAAAACCCTGGAGCT
GCGGGAGGCCTCGGTCACACCCAGCAACCTGTGGGGCGGCCAGGGCTTGTTGGGGGTTAGCATCCGGTTC
TGCAGTTTCGATGGGGCCAACGAAAATGTTTGGCACGTGCTGGAAGTGGAATCGAATTCCCCCGCAGCAC
TGGCGGGGCTGAGACCTCACAGCGATTACATCATTGGAGCTGATACCGTCATGAATGAGTCTGAAGACCT
GTTCAGCCTTATTGAGACCCATGAAGCAAAGCCTCTTAAGCTCTACGTGTACAACACAGACACTGACAAC
TGCCGAGAAGTGATCATTACACCAAATTCTGCATGGGGTGGGGAAGGCAGCCTCGGCTGTGGCATCGGCT
ATGGTTATTTGCACCGAATACCTACGCGTCCCTTTGAAGAAGGAAAGAAGATTTCCCTTCCAGGACAAAT
GACTGGCACCCCCATGACTCCTCCTAAGGATGGGTTTACGGAGGTCCAGCTGTCCTCAGTCAGCCCCCCA
TCTTTGTCACCACCAGGAACTGCAGGAGTTGAGCAGAGTCTGTCTGGACTGTCCATTAGCTCAGCTCCAC
CGGCTGTCAGCAATGTTCTCAGTACAGGTGTACCGACTGTACCATTGTTGCCGCCACAAGTAAACCAGTC
CCTTGCTTCTGTGCCACCAATGAACCCAGCTGCCACATTACCAAGTCTGATGCCTTTGTCAGCAGGGCTG
CCTAGCCTCCCCAACCTCCCCAGCCTCTCCAACTTCAACCTCCCTGCTCCGCACATCATGCCAGGGGTCG
GCTTGCCAGAGCTCGGGAAGCCGGGTTTGCCACCTCTTCCGTCCTTGCCTCCCCGAAACTTACCTGGCAT
TGCACCTCTCCCCATGCCGTCCGACTTCCTCCCGTCATTCCCTTTGGTTCCAGAGGGCTCTTCTGCAGCC
AGCGCAGGGGAACCACTGTCTTCCCTTCCTGCCATGGGCCCACCTTCTGACCCTGTCATGACTACTGCAA
AGGCAGACACCTCCTCCCTCACTGTGGATGTGATGTCTCCTGCTTCCAAGGTCCCCACCACTGTTGAGGA
CAGAGTGAGCGACTGCACCCCAGCCATGGAGAAGCCTGTGTCTGCAGTTACGGATGCAAATGCTTCTGAG
GCTTCTAAGCTTCGAATTCTGCAGTCGACGGTACCGCGGGCCCGGGATCCACCGGTCGCCACCATGGTGA
GCAAGGGCGAGGAGCTGTTCACCGGGGTGGTGCCCATCCTGGTCGAGCTGGACGGCGACGTAAACGGCCA
CAAGTTCAGCGTGTCCGGCGAGGGCGAGGGCGATGCCACCTACGGCAAGCTGACCCTGAAGTTCATCTGC
ACCACCGGCAAGCTGCCCGTGCCCTGGCCCACCCTCGTGACCACCCTGACCTACGGCGTGCAGTGCTTCA
GCCGCTACCCCGACCACATGAAGCAGCACGACTTCTTCAAGTCCGCCATGCCCGAAGGCTACGTCCAGGA
GCGCACCATCTTCTTCAAGGACGACGGCAACTACAAGACCCGCGCCGAGGTGAAGTTCGAGGGCGACACC
CTGGTGAACCGCATCGAGCTGAAGGGCATCGACTTCAAGGAGGACGGCAACATCCTGGGGCACAAGCTGG
AGTACAACTACAACAGCCACAACGTCTATATCATGGCCGACAAGCAGAAGAACGGCATCAAGGTGAACTT
CAAGATCCGCCACAACATCGAGGACGGCAGCGTGCAGCTCGCCGACCACTACCAGCAGAACACCCCCATC
GGCGACGGCCCCGTGCTGCTGCCCGACAACCACTACCTGAGCACCCAGTCCGCCCTGAGCAAAGACCCCA
ACGAGAAGCGCGATCACATGGTCCTGCTGGAGTTCGTGACCGCCGCCGGGATCACTCTCGGCATGGACGA
GCTGTACAAGTAAAGCGGCCGCGACTCTAGATCATAATCAGCCATACCACATTTGTAGAGGTTTTACTTG
CTTTAAAAAACCTCCCACACCTCCCCCTGAACCTGAAACATAAAATGAATGCAATTGTTGTTGTTAACTT
GTTTATTGCAGCTTATAATGGTTACAAATAAAGCAATAGCATCACAAATTTCACAAATAAAGCATTTTTT
TCACTGCATTCTAGTTGTGGTTTGTCCAAACTCATCAATGTATCTTAAGGCGTAAATTGTAAGCGTTAAT
ATTTTGTTAAAATTCGCGTTAAATTTTTGTTAAATCAGCTCATTTTTTAACCAATAGGCCGAAATCGGCA
AAATCCCTTATAAATCAAAAGAATAGACCGAGATAGGGT
[37 nt withheld, positions 3190-3226]
AAAGAACGTGGACTCCAACGTCAAAGG
[49 nt withheld, positions 3254-3302]
T
[91 nt withheld, positions 3304-3394]
G
[124 nt withheld, positions 3396-3519]
CAGGTGGCACTTTTCGGGGAAATGTGCGCGGAACCCCTATTTGTTTATTTTTCTAAATACATTCAAATAT
GTATCCGCTCATGAGACAATAACCCTGATAAATGCTTCAATAATATTGAAAAAGGAAGAGTCCTGAGGCG
GAAAGAACCAGCTGTGGAATGTGTGTCAGTTAGGGTGTGGAAAGTCCCCAGGCTCCCCAGCAGGCAGAAG
TATGCAAAGCATGCATCTCAATTAGTCAGCAACCAGGTGTGGAAAGTCCCCAGGCTCCCCAGCAGGCAGA
AGTATGCAAAGCATGCATCTCAATTAGTCAGCAACCATAGTCCCGCCCCTAACTCCGCCCATCCCGCCCC
TAACTCCGCCCAGTTCCGCCCATTCTCCGCCCCATGGCTGACTAATTTTTTTTATTTATGCAGAGGCCGA
GGCCGCCTCGGCCTCTGAGCTATTCCAGAAGTAGTGAGGAGGCTTTTTTGGAGGCCTAGGCTTTTGCAAA
GATCGATCAAGAGACAGGATGAGGATCGTTTCGCATGATTGAACAAGATGGATTGCACGCAGGTTCTCCG
GCCGCTTGGGTGGAGAGGCTATTCGGCTATGACTGGGCACAACAGACAATCGGCTGCTCTGATGCCGCCG
TGTTCCGGCTGTCAGCGCAGGGGCGCCCGGTTCTTTTTGTCAAGACCGACCTGTCCGGTGCCCTGAATGA
ACTGCAAGACGAGGCAGCGCGGCTATCGTGGCTGGCCACGACGGGCGTTCCTTGCGCAGCTGTGCTCGAC
GTTGTCACTGAAGCGGGAAGGGACTGGCTGCTATTGGGCGAAGTGCCGGGGCAGGATCTCCTGTCATCTC
ACCTTGCTCCTGCCGAGAAAGTATCCATCATGGCTGATGCAATGCGGCGGCTGCATACGCTTGATCCGGC
TACCTGCCCATTCGACCACCAAGCGAAACATCGCATCGAGCGAGCACGTACTCGGATGGAAGCCGGTCTT
GTCGATCAGGATGATCTGGACGAAGAGCATCAGGGGCTCGCGCCAGCCGAACTGTTCGCCAGGCTCAAGG
CGAGCATGCCCGACGGCGAGGATCTCGTCGTGACCCATGGCGATGCCTGCTTGCCGAATATCATGGTGGA
AAATGGCCGCTTTTCTGGATTCATCGACTGTGGCCGGCTGGGTGTGGCGGACCGCTATCAGGACATAGCG
TTGGCTACCCGTGATATTGCTGAAGAGCTTGGCGGCGAATGGGCTGACCGCTTCCTCGTGCTTTACGGTA
TCGCCGCTCCCGATTCGCAGCGCATCGCCTTCTATCGCCTTCTTGACGAGTTCTTCTGAGCGGGACTCTG
GGGTTCGAAATGACCGACCAAGCGACGCCCAACCTGCCATCACGAGATTTCGATTCCACCGCCGCCTTCT
ATGAAAGGTTGGGCTTCGGAATCGTTTTCCGGGACGCCGGCTGGATGATCCTCCAGCGCGGGGATCTCAT
GCTGGAGTTCTTCGCCCACCCTAGGGGGAGGCTAACTGAAACACGGAAGGAGACAATACCGGAAGGAACC
CGCGCTATGACGGCAATAAAAAGACAGAATAAAACGCACGGTGTTGGGTCGTTTGTTCATAAACGCGGGG
TTCGGTCCCAGGGCTGGCACTCTGTCGATACCCCACCGAGACCCCATTGGGGCCAATACGCCCGCGTTTC
TTCCTTTTCCCCACCCCACCCCCCAAGTTCGGGTGAAGGCCCAGGGCTCGCAGCCAACGTCGGGGCGGCA
GGCCCTGCCATAGCCTCAGGTTACTCATATATACTTTAGATTGATTTAAAACTTCATTTTTAATTTAAAA
GGATCTAGGTGAAGATCCTTTTTGATAATCTCATGACCAAAATCCCTTAACGTGAGTTTTCGTTCCACTG
AGCGTCAGACCCCGTAGAAAAGATCAAAGGATCTTCTTGAGATCCTTTTTTTCTGCGCGTAATCTGCTGC
TTGCAAACAAAAAAACCACCGCTACCAGCGGTGGTTTGTTTGCCGGATCAAGAGCTACCAACTCTTTTTC
CGAAGGTAACTGGCTTCAGCAGAGCGCAGATACCAAATACTGTTCTTCTAGTGTAGCCGTAGTTAGGCCA
CCACTTCAAGAACTCTGTAGCACCGCCTACATACCTCGCTCTGCTAATCCTGTTACCAGTGGCTGCTGCC
AGTGGCGATAAGTCGTGTCTTACCGGGTTGGACTCAAGACGATAGTTACCGGATAAGGCGCAGCGGTCGG
GCTGAACGGGGGGTTCGTGCACACAGCCCAGCTTGGAGCGAACGACCTACACCGAACTGAGATACCTACA
GCGTGAGCTATGAGAAAGCGCCACGCTTCCCGAAGGGAGAAAGGCGGACAGGTATCCGGTAAGCGGCAGG
GTCGGAACAGGAGAGCGCACGAGGGAGCTTCCAGGGGGAAACGCCTGGTATCTTTATAGTCCTGTCGGGT
TTCGCCACCTCTGACTTGAGCGTCGATTTTTGTGATGCTCGTCAGGGGGGCGGAGCCTATGGAAAAACGC
CAGCAACGCGGCCTTTTTACGGTTCCTGGCCTTTTGCTGGCCTTTTGCTCACATGTTCTTTCCTGCGTTA
TCCCCTGATTCTGTGGATAACCGTATTACCGCCATGCAT
